Addgene plasmid #139318: pETDUET-GST AO7RE ∆238-245
Purpose: GST tagged AO7 encoding aa 126-258 with an internal deletion that results in loss of E2 binding for expression in bacteria
Depositing lab: Allan Weissman. Depositing organization: National Cancer Institute (NCI). Publication: Insights into Ubiquitination from the Unique Clamp-like Binding of the RING E3 AO7 to the E2 UbcH5B. Li S, Liang YH, Mariano J, Metzger MB, Stringer DK, Hristova VA, Li J, Randazzo PA, Tsai YC, Ji X, Weissman AM. J Biol Chem. 2015 Dec 18;290(51):30225-39. doi: 10.1074/jbc.M115.685867. Epub 2015 Oct 16. PubMed 26475854.
Backbone
  Vector backbone: pETDUET-1
  Backbone manufacturer: Millipore-Sigma
  Backbone size w/o insert (bp): 5420
  Total vector size (bp): 5820
  Modifications to backbone: An N-terminal GST fusion protein was cloned in place of the His6 tag (NcoI-BamHI). A PreScission Protease (GE Healthcare) sequence (LEVLFQGP) was included to enable removal of the GST.
  Vector type: Bacterial Expression
Growth in bacteria
  Bacterial resistance: Ampicillin, 100 μg/mL
  Growth temperature: 37°C
  Growth strain: DH5alpha
  Copy number: High Copy
Gene/Insert
  Gene/Insert name: AO7 aa 126-258 (alt name: RNF25)
  Species: H. sapiens (human)
  Insert size (bp): 375
  Mutation: AO7 cloned into the first multiple cloning site of a modified pETDUET-1 with an internal deletion from 238-245
  GenBank ID: NM_022453.3
  Entrez Gene: RNF25 (a.k.a. AO7)
  Promoter: T7 promoter-1
  Tag / fusion protein: GST (N terminal on backbone)
  Cloning method: Restriction Enzyme; 5′ cloning site BamHI (not destroyed); 3′ cloning site HindIII (not destroyed)
  Sequencing primers: 5′ pET Upstream Primer; 3′ DuetDOWN1 Primer
Terms and licenses: Academic/Nonprofit Terms; Industry Terms: Not Available to Industry
How to cite: pETDUET-GST AO7RE ∆238-245 was a gift from Allan Weissman (Addgene plasmid # 139318 ; http://n2t.net/addgene:139318 ; RRID:Addgene_139318)
