[The description below was written by a language model from this plasmid's Addgene catalogue record and pLannotate feature annotations shown in this document.]
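Description:
pETDUET-GST AO7RE ∆238-245 is a bacterial expression plasmid built on a modified pETDuet-1 backbone, in which the His6 tag of the first cloning site was replaced by an N-terminal Schistosoma japonicum GST followed by a PreScission protease recognition sequence so that the GST can be cleaved off after purification. It carries a ColE1/pBR322-type origin together with the bom and rop elements, an f1 origin, and the β-lactamase gene for ampicillin selection. The catalogue lists it as high copy, although rop is generally associated with copy-number restraint. A lacI gene with its own promoter supplies the repressor. Short tetracycline-resistance fragments in the annotation are pBR322-derived remnants, not functional markers.

The payload is a 375 bp fragment of human RNF25 (AO7) covering residues 126-258 with an internal deletion of residues 238-245, inserted between BamHI and HindIII in the first multiple cloning site, in frame with GST. Expression is driven by the first T7 promoter with an adjacent lac operator and the T7 gene 10 ribosome binding site, so it requires a host supplying T7 RNA polymerase and is IPTG-inducible. The second T7 promoter/lac operator unit of the Duet vector appears empty, followed by the vector's S-tag sequence and the T7 terminator.

According to the record, the deletion abolishes binding to the E2 ubiquitin-conjugating enzyme, making this a loss-of-binding version of the AO7 fragment for producing recombinant protein for studies of the RING E3–E2 interaction. The sequenced record is 6,413 nt, larger than the 5,820 bp catalogue total, which seems not to include the GST addition.
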