Features (pLannotate 1.2.2; 22 found; start..end, strand, type, name):
    155..173     +  promoter       T7 promoter: promoter for bacteriophage T7 RNA polymerase
    174..198     +  protein_bind   lac operator: The lac repressor binds to the lac operator to inhibit transcription in E. coli. This inhibition can be relieved by adding lactose or isopropyl-β-D-thiogalactopyranoside (IPTG). lac repressor encoded by lacI
    213..235     +  RBS            RBS: efficient ribosome binding site from bacteriophage T7 gene 10 (Olins and Rangwala, 1989)
    248..898     +  CDS            GST: glutathione S-transferase from Schistosoma japonicum
    932..1306    +  CDS            RNF25 (fragment): RNF25_HUMAN - Experimental evidence at protein level: Swiss-Prot protein existence level 1. E3 ubiquitin-protein ligase that mediates ubiquitination and subsequent proteasomal degradation of NKD2 (By similarity). Stimulates transcription mediated by NF-kappa-B. From Homo sapiens (Human).
   1381..1399    +  promoter       T7 promoter: promoter for bacteriophage T7 RNA polymerase
   1400..1424    +  protein_bind   lac operator: The lac repressor binds to the lac operator to inhibit transcription in E. coli. This inhibition can be relieved by adding lactose or isopropyl-β-D-thiogalactopyranoside (IPTG). lac repressor encoded by lacI
   1533..1574    +  CDS            S-Tag (fragment): affinity and epitope tag derived from pancreatic ribonuclease A
   1604..1621    +  CDS            SET1 (fragment): solubility-enhancement tag derived from T7 phage gene 10B
   1629..1676    +  terminator     T7 terminator: transcription terminator for bacteriophage T7 RNA polymerase
   1713..2168    +  rep_origin     f1 ori (sequence partly withheld): f1 bacteriophage origin of replication; arrow indicates direction of (+) strand synthesis
   2283..3143    -  CDS            AmpR: β-lactamase; bla; confers resistance to ampicillin, carbenicillin, and related antibiotics
   3144..3236    -  promoter       AmpR promoter: bla
   3317..3905    +  rep_origin     ori: high-copy-number ColE1/pMB1/pBR322/pUC origin of replication
   4091..4230    -  misc_feature   bom: basis of mobility region from pBR322
   4332..4523    -  CDS            rop: Rop protein, which maintains plasmids at low copy number; rop
   4540..4920    +  CDS            YPB1_ECOLX: Protein predicted: Swiss-Prot protein existence level 4. From Escherichia coli.
   4982..5046    -  CDS            TcR (fragment): tetracycline efflux protein; tet; confers resistance to tetracycline
   5061..5082    -  protein_bind   CAP binding site: CAP binding activates transcription in the presence of cAMP. E. coli catabolite activator protein
   5095..6177    -  CDS            lacI: lac repressor; lacI; The lac repressor binds to the lac operator to inhibit transcription in E. coli. This inhibition can be relieved by adding lactose or isopropyl-β-D-thiogalactopyranoside (IPTG).
   6178..6255    -  promoter       lacI promoter: lacI
   6263..129     -  CDS            TcR (fragment) (across the origin): tetracycline efflux protein; tet; confers resistance to tetracycline
>Addgene plasmid #139318 | pETDUET-GST AO7RE ∆238-245 | addgene full sequence | sequence record 275576 | Addgene NGS Result
AAACAAGCGCTCATGAGCCCGAAGTGGCGAGCCCGATCTTCCCCATCGGTGATGTCGGCGATATAGGCGC
CAGCAACCGCACCTGTGGCGCCGGTGATGCCGGCCACGATGCGTCCGGCGTAGAGGATCGAGATCGATCT
CGATCCCGCGAAATTAATACGACTCACTATAGGGGAATTGTGAGCGGATAACAATTCCCCTCTAGAAATA
ATTTTGTTTAACTTTAAGAAGGAGATATACCATGGGCTCCCCTATACTAGGTTATTGGAAAATTAAGGGC
CTTGTGCAACCCACTCGACTTCTTTTGGAATATCTTGAAGAAAAATATGAAGAGCATTTGTATGAGCGCG
ATGAAGGTGATAAATGGCGAAACAAAAAGTTTGAATTGGGTTTGGAGTTTCCCAATCTTCCTTATTATAT
TGATGGTGATGTTAAATTAACACAGTCTATGGCCATCATACGTTATATAGCTGACAAGCACAACATGTTG
GGTGGTTGTCCAAAAGAGCGTGCAGAGATTTCAATGCTTGAAGGAGCGGTTTTGGATATTAGATACGGTG
TTTCGAGAATTGCATATAGTAAAGACTTTGAAACTCTCAAAGTTGATTTTCTTAGCAAGCTACCTGAAAT
GCTGAAAATGTTCGAAGATCGTTTATGTCATAAAACATATTTAAATGGTGATCATGTAACCCATCCTGAC
TTCATGTTGTATGACGCTCTTGATGTTGTTTTATACATGGACCCAATGTGCCTGGATGCGTTCCCAAAAT
TAGTTTGTTTTAAAAAACGTATTGAAGCTATCCCACAAATTGATAAGTACTTGAAATCCAGCAAGTATAT
AGCATGGCCTTTGCAGGGCTGGCAAGCCACGTTTGGTGGTGGCGACCATCCTCCAAAACAGGATCCGCTG
GAAGTTCTGTTCCAGGGGCCCACAGATAACAACATCCCTCATGGCCAGTGTGTCATCTGCCTCTATGGTT
TCCAGGAGAAGGAGGCCTTTACCAAAACACCCTGTTACCACTACTTCCACTGCCACTGCCTTGCTCGGTA
CATCCAGCACATGGAGCAAGAGCTGAAGGCACAAGGACAGGAGCAGGAACAGGAACGGCAGCATGCTACA
ACCAAACAGAAGGCAGTCGGTGTGCAGTGTCCAGTGTGCAGAGAGCCCCTCGTGTATGATCTTGCCTCAC
TGAAAGCAGCCCCTGAACCCCAACAGCCCATGGAGCTGTACCAGCCCAGTGCAGAGAGCTTGCGCCAGCA
AGAAGAACAGGAGCGGGGGGGAATCATTGACCTTGAGGCTGAGCGATAGAAGCTTGCGGCCGCATAATGC
TTAAGTCGAACAGAAAGTAATCGTATTGTACACGGCCGCATAATCGAAATTAATACGACTCACTATAGGG
GAATTGTGAGCGGATAACAATTCCCCATCTTAGTATATTAGTTAAGTATAAGAAGGAGATATACATATGG
CAGATCTCAATTGGATATCGGCCGGCCACGCGATCGCTGACGTCGGTACCCTCGAGTCTGGTAAAGAAAC
CGCTGCTGCGAAATTTGAACGCCAGCACATGGACTCGTCTACTAGCGCAGCTTAATTAACCTAGGCTGCT
GCCACCGCTGAGCAATAACTAGCATAACCCCTTGGGGCCTCTAAACGGGTCTTGAGGGGTTTTTTGCTGA
AAGGAGGAACTATATCCGGATTGGCGAATGGG
[124 nt withheld, positions 1713-1836]
C
[91 nt withheld, positions 1838-1928]
A
[49 nt withheld, positions 1930-1978]
CCTTTGACGTTGGAGTCCACGTTCTTT
[37 nt withheld, positions 2006-2042]
ACCCTATCTCGGTCTATTCTTTTGATTTATAAGGGATTTTGCCGATTTCGGCCTATTGGTTAAAAAATGA
GCTGATTTAACAAAAATTTAACGCGAATTTTAACAAAATATTAACGTTTACAATTTCTGGCGGCACGATG
GCATGAGATTATCAAAAAGGATCTTCACCTAGATCCTTTTAAATTAAAAATGAAGTTTTAAATCAATCTA
AAGTATATATGAGTAAACTTGGTCTGACAGTTACCAATGCTTAATCAGTGAGGCACCTATCTCAGCGATC
TGTCTATTTCGTTCATCCATAGTTGCCTGACTCCCCGTCGTGTAGATAACTACGATACGGGAGGGCTTAC
CATCTGGCCCCAGTGCTGCAATGATACCGCGAGACCCACGCTCACCGGCTCCAGATTTATCAGCAATAAA
CCAGCCAGCCGGAAGGGCCGAGCGCAGAAGTGGTCCTGCAACTTTATCCGCCTCCATCCAGTCTATTAAT
TGTTGCCGGGAAGCTAGAGTAAGTAGTTCGCCAGTTAATAGTTTGCGCAACGTTGTTGCCATTGCTACAG
GCATCGTGGTGTCACGCTCGTCGTTTGGTATGGCTTCATTCAGCTCCGGTTCCCAACGATCAAGGCGAGT
TACATGATCCCCCATGTTGTGCAAAAAAGCGGTTAGCTCCTTCGGTCCTCCGATCGTTGTCAGAAGTAAG
TTGGCCGCAGTGTTATCACTCATGGTTATGGCAGCACTGCATAATTCTCTTACTGTCATGCCATCCGTAA
GATGCTTTTCTGTGACTGGTGAGTACTCAACCAAGTCATTCTGAGAATAGTGTATGCGGCGACCGAGTTG
CTCTTGCCCGGCGTCAATACGGGATAATACCGCGCCACATAGCAGAACTTTAAAAGTGCTCATCATTGGA
AAACGTTCTTCGGGGCGAAAACTCTCAAGGATCTTACCGCTGTTGAGATCCAGTTCGATGTAACCCACTC
GTGCACCCAACTGATCTTCAGCATCTTTTACTTTCACCAGCGTTTCTGGGTGAGCAAAAACAGGAAGGCA
AAATGCCGCAAAAAAGGGAATAAGGGCGACACGGAAATGTTGAATACTCATACTCTTCCTTTTTCAATCA
TGATTGAAGCATTTATCAGGGTTATTGTCTCATGAGCGGATACATATTTGAATGTATTTAGAAAAATAAA
CAAATAGGTCATGACCAAAATCCCTTAACGTGAGTTTTCGTTCCACTGAGCGTCAGACCCCGTAGAAAAG
ATCAAAGGATCTTCTTGAGATCCTTTTTTTCTGCGCGTAATCTGCTGCTTGCAAACAAAAAAACCACCGC
TACCAGCGGTGGTTTGTTTGCCGGATCAAGAGCTACCAACTCTTTTTCCGAAGGTAACTGGCTTCAGCAG
AGCGCAGATACCAAATACTGTCCTTCTAGTGTAGCCGTAGTTAGGCCACCACTTCAAGAACTCTGTAGCA
CCGCCTACATACCTCGCTCTGCTAATCCTGTTACCAGTGGCTGCTGCCAGTGGCGATAAGTCGTGTCTTA
CCGGGTTGGACTCAAGACGATAGTTACCGGATAAGGCGCAGCGGTCGGGCTGAACGGGGGGTTCGTGCAC
ACAGCCCAGCTTGGAGCGAACGACCTACACCGAACTGAGATACCTACAGCGTGAGCTATGAGAAAGCGCC
ACGCTTCCCGAAGGGAGAAAGGCGGACAGGTATCCGGTAAGCGGCAGGGTCGGAACAGGAGAGCGCACGA
GGGAGCTTCCAGGGGGAAACGCCTGGTATCTTTATAGTCCTGTCGGGTTTCGCCACCTCTGACTTGAGCG
TCGATTTTTGTGATGCTCGTCAGGGGGGCGGAGCCTATGGAAAAACGCCAGCAACGCGGCCTTTTTACGG
TTCCTGGCCTTTTGCTGGCCTTTTGCTCACATGTTCTTTCCTGCGTTATCCCCTGATTCTGTGGATAACC
GTATTACCGCCTTTGAGTGAGCTGATACCGCTCGCCGCAGCCGAACGACCGAGCGCAGCGAGTCAGTGAG
CGAGGAAGCGGAAGAGCGCCTGATGCGGTATTTTCTCCTTACGCATCTGTGCGGTATTTCACACCGCAAT
GGTGCACTCTCAGTACAATCTGCTCTGATGCCGCATAGTTAAGCCAGTATACACTCCGCTATCGCTACGT
GACTGGGTCATGGCTGCGCCCCGACACCCGCCAACACCCGCTGACGCGCCCTGACGGGCTTGTCTGCTCC
CGGCATCCGCTTACAGACAAGCTGTGACCGTCTCCGGGAGCTGCATGTGTCAGAGGTTTTCACCGTCATC
ACCGAAACGCGCGAGGCAGCTGCGGTAAAGCTCATCAGCGTGGTCGTGAAGCGATTCACAGATGTCTGCC
TGTTCATCCGCGTCCAGCTCGTTGAGTTTCTCCAGAAGCGTTAATGTCTGGCTTCTGATAAAGCGGGCCA
TGTTAAGGGCGGTTTTTTCCTGTTTGGTCACTGATGCCTCCGTGTAAGGGGGATTTCTGTTCATGGGGGT
AATGATACCGATGAAACGAGAGAGGATGCTCACGATACGGGTTACTGATGATGAACATGCCCGGTTACTG
GAACGTTGTGAGGGTAAACAACTGGCGGTATGGATGCGGCGGGACCAGAGAAAAATCACTCAGGGTCAAT
GCCAGCGCTTCGTTAATACAGATGTAGGTGTTCCACAGGGTAGCCAGCAGCATCCTGCGATGCAGATCCG
GAACATAATGGTGCAGGGCGCTGACTTCCGCGTTTCCAGACTTTACGAAACACGGAAACCGAAGACCATT
CATGTTGTTGCTCAGGTCGCAGACGTTTTGCAGCAGCAGTCGCTTCACGTTCGCTCGCGTATCGGTGATT
CATTCTGCTAACCAGTAAGGCAACCCCGCCAGCCTAGCCGGGTCCTCAACGACAGGAGCACGATCATGCT
AGTCATGCCCCGCGCCCACCGGAAGGAGCTGACTGGGTTGAAGGCTCTCAAGGGCATCGGTCGAGATCCC
GGTGCCTAATGAGTGAGCTAACTTACATTAATTGCGTTGCGCTCACTGCCCGCTTTCCAGTCGGGAAACC
TGTCGTGCCAGCTGCATTAATGAATCGGCCAACGCGCGGGGAGAGGCGGTTTGCGTATTGGGCGCCAGGG
TGGTTTTTCTTTTCACCAGTGAGACGGGCAACAGCTGATTGCCCTTCACCGCCTGGCCCTGAGAGAGTTG
CAGCAAGCGGTCCACGCTGGTTTGCCCCAGCAGGCGAAAATCCTGTTTGATGGTGGTTAACGGCGGGATA
TAACATGAGCTGTCTTCGGTATCGTCGTATCCCACTACCGAGATGTCCGCACCAACGCGCAGCCCGGACT
CGGTAATGGCGCGCATTGCGCCCAGCGCCATCTGATCGTTGGCAACCAGCATCGCAGTGGGAACGATGCC
CTCATTCAGCATTTGCATGGTTTGTTGAAAACCGGACATGGCACTCCAGTCGCCTTCCCGTTCCGCTATC
GGCTGAATTTGATTGCGAGTGAGATATTTATGCCAGCCAGCCAGACGCAGACGCGCCGAGACAGAACTTA
ATGGGCCCGCTAACAGCGCGATTTGCTGGTGACCCAATGCGACCAGATGCTCCACGCCCAGTCGCGTACC
GTCTTCATGGGAGAAAATAATACTGTTGATGGGTGTCTGGTCAGAGACATCAAGAAATAACGCCGGAACA
TTAGTGCAGGCAGCTTCCACAGCAATGGCATCCTGGTCATCCAGCGGATAGTTAATGATCAGCCCACTGA
CGCGTTGCGCGAGAAGATTGTGCACCGCCGCTTTACAGGCTTCGACGCCGCTTCGTTCTACCATCGACAC
CACCACGCTGGCACCCAGTTGATCGGCGCGAGATTTAATCGCCGCGACAATTTGCGACGGCGCGTGCAGG
GCCAGACTGGAGGTGGCAACGCCAATCAGCAACGACTGTTTGCCCGCCAGTTGTTGTGCCACGCGGTTGG
GAATGTAATTCAGCTCCGCCATCGCCGCTTCCACTTTTTCCCGCGTTTTCGCAGAAACGTGGCTGGCCTG
GTTCACCACGCGGGAAACGGTCTGATAAGAGACACCGGCATACTCTGCGACATCGTATAACGTTACTGGT
TTCACATTCACCACCCTGAATTGACTCTCTTCCGGGCGCTATCATGCCATACCGCGAAAGGTTTTGCGCC
ATTCGATGGTGTCCGGGATCTCGACGCTCTCCCTTATGCGACTCCTGCATTAGGAAGCAGCCCAGTAGTA
GGTTGAGGCCGTTGAGCACCGCCGCCGCAAGGAATGGTGCATGCAAGGAGATGGCGCCCAACAGTCCCCC
GGCCACGGGGCCTGCCACCATACCCACGCCG
