>Addgene plasmid #139318 | pETDUET-GST AO7RE ∆238-245 | depositor partial sequence | sequence record 269717 | amino acids 126-258
ACAGATAACAACATCCCTCATGGCCAGTGTGTCATCTGCCTCTATGGTTTCCAGGAGAAGGAGGCCTTTA
CCAAAACACCCTGTTACCACTACTTCCACTGCCACTGCCTTGCTCGGTACATCCAGCACATGGAGCAAGA
GCTGAAGGCACAAGGACAGGAGCAGGAACAGGAACGGCAGCATGCTACAACCAAACAGAAGGCAGTCGGT
GTGCAGTGTCCAGTGTGCAGAGAGCCCCTCGTGTATGATCTTGCCTCACTGAAAGCAGCCCCTGAACCCC
AACAGCCCATGGAGCTGTACCAGCCCAGTGCAGAGAGCTTGCGCCAGCAAGAAGAACGCAAGCGGCTCTA
CCAGAGGCAGCAGGAGCGGGGGGGAATCATTGACCTTGAGGCTGAGCGA
